Addgene plasmid #66415: HTR7-Tango
Purpose: Expression of G protein-coupled receptors for PRESTO-Tango: parallel receptorome expression and screening via transcriptional output, with transcriptional activation following arrestin translocation
Depositing lab: Bryan Roth. Depositing organization: University of North Carolina at Chapel Hill. Publication: PRESTO-Tango as an open-source resource for interrogation of the druggable human GPCRome. Kroeze WK, Sassano MF, Huang XP, Lansu K, McCorvy JD, Giguere PM, Sciaky N, Roth BL. Nat Struct Mol Biol. 2015 May;22(5):362-9. doi: 10.1038/nsmb.3014. Epub 2015 Apr 20. PubMed 25895059.
Backbone
  Vector backbone: empty Tango
  Backbone size w/o insert (bp): 6632
  Vector type: Mammalian Expression
  Selectable markers: Neomycin (select with G418)
Growth in bacteria
  Bacterial resistance: Ampicillin, 100 μg/mL
  Growth temperature: 37°C
  Growth strain: DH5alpha
  Copy number: High Copy
Gene/Insert
  Gene/Insert name: HTR7
  Species: H. sapiens (human)
  Insert size (bp): 1437
  Entrez Gene: HTR7 (a.k.a. 5-HT7)
  Promoter: CMV
  Tag / fusion protein: FLAG (N terminal on backbone)
  Cloning method: Restriction Enzyme; 5′ cloning site NotI (not destroyed); 3′ cloning site XhoI (unknown if destroyed)
  Sequencing primers: 5′ CMV-F; 3′ Tet-R
Terms and licenses: Academic/Nonprofit Terms; Industry Terms: Not Available to Industry
Depositor comments: Please note: Most of the PRESTO-Tango vectors do not contain the XhoI cut site downstream of the tTA sequence and instead carry an XbaI site. If you need to perform an XhoI digest we recommend sequencing with a forward primer at the C-terminus of tTA to determine which of the two sites is present. Suggested primer: 5-gagctccacttagacggcgagg-3. Original backbone was pcDNA3.1(+). These plasmids were generated as part of the Illuminating the Druggable Genome (IDG) program sponsored by the NIH Common Fund. The goal of this program is to identify, gather, and distribute information and resources for proteins that currently are not well-studied yet belong to commonly drug-targeted protein families: protein kinases, non-olfactory G-protein coupled receptors (GPCRs), and ion channels. The IDG program is designed to develop fundamental research tools for understudied proteins, elucidate their function, and disseminate the IDG-related resources and data to the greater scientific community.
How to cite: HTR7-Tango was a gift from Bryan Roth (Addgene plasmid # 66415 ; http://n2t.net/addgene:66415 ; RRID:Addgene_66415)
