[The description below was written by a language model from this plasmid's Addgene catalogue record and pLannotate feature annotations shown in this document.]
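Description:
HTR7-Tango is a mammalian expression plasmid from the PRESTO-Tango collection, built on an "empty Tango" backbone that derives from pcDNA3.1(+). It is maintained in E. coli as a high-copy plasmid through a ColE1/pUC-type origin with ampicillin resistance (AmpR with its bla promoter). It also carries an f1 origin. For selection in mammalian cells, an SV40 early promoter drives a neomycin phosphotransferase gene followed by an SV40 polyadenylation signal, conferring G418 resistance. Several small annotated fragments (HIV-1 LTR, ble, lacI, lac promoter/operator remnants) appear to be backbone residue or short homology matches rather than functional parts.

The payload is a single fusion open reading frame under the CMV enhancer/promoter, terminated by the bGH polyadenylation signal, with a T7 promoter upstream. An N-terminal FLAG epitope supplied by the backbone precedes the full-length human HTR7 coding sequence, which encodes the Gs-coupled 5-HT7 serotonin receptor. This is followed by a short segment of the vasopressin V2 receptor (AVPR2) and then the tetracycline transactivator tTA (TetR fused to the VP16 activation domain). In the Tango design, the V2 tail is generally used to strengthen arrestin recruitment. A protease cleavage site between the receptor and tTA would be expected, although the feature table does not annotate one.

As the record states, agonist-induced arrestin translocation leads to transcriptional activation. In the Tango scheme, tTA released from the receptor then drives a tTA-responsive reporter supplied separately by the host cells. This provides a G protein-independent readout for parallel ligand screening across the GPCRome. The depositor notes that the site downstream of tTA may be XbaI rather than XhoI in many of these vectors.
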