Features (pLannotate 1.2.2; 24 found; start..end, strand, type, name):
     30..82      -  misc_feature   bom (fragment): basis of mobility region from pBR322
    237..616     +  enhancer       CMV enhancer: human cytomegalovirus immediate early enhancer
    617..820     +  promoter       CMV promoter: human cytomegalovirus (CMV) immediate early promoter
    816..849     +  LTR            5' LTR (truncated) (fragment): truncated 5' long terminal repeat (LTR) from HIV-1
    865..883     +  promoter       T7 promoter: promoter for bacteriophage T7 RNA polymerase
   1042..1062    +  CDS            3xFLAG (fragment): three tandem FLAG® epitope tags
   1075..2511    +  CDS            HTR7: 5HT7R_HUMAN - Experimental evidence at protein level: Swiss-Prot protein existence level 1. This is one of the several different receptors for 5- hydroxytryptamine (serotonin), a biogenic hormone that functions as a neurotransmitter, a hormone, and a mitogen. The activity of this receptor is mediated by G proteins that stimulate adenylate cyclase. From Homo sapiens (Human).
   2524..2604    +  CDS            AVPR2 (fragment): V2R_HUMAN - Also known as ADHR, DIR, DIR3, V2R. Experimental evidence at protein level: Swiss-Prot protein existence level 1. Receptor for arginine vasopressin. The activity of this receptor is mediated by G proteins which activate adenylate cyclase. Involved in renal water reabsorption. From Homo sapiens (Human).
   2632..3245    +  CDS            TetR (fragment): tetracycline repressor TetR; tetR from transposon Tn10; TetR binds to the tetracycline operator tetO to inhibit transcription. This inhibition can be relieved by adding tetracycline or doxycycline.
   3397..3630    +  CDS            VP16 AD: transcriptional activation domain of herpes simplex virus protein VP16 (Triezenberg et al., 1988; Cousens et al., 1989); UL48
   3671..3895    +  polyA_signal   bGH poly(A) signal: bovine growth hormone polyadenylation signal
   3899..3920    +  promoter       SV40 promoter (fragment): SV40 enhancer and early promoter
   3941..4369    +  rep_origin     f1 ori (sequence partly withheld): f1 bacteriophage origin of replication; arrow indicates direction of (+) strand synthesis
   4383..4712    +  promoter       SV40 promoter: SV40 enhancer and early promoter
   4779..5570    +  CDS            neo: KKA2_KLEPN - Also known as kan, nptII. Experimental evidence at protein level: Swiss-Prot protein existence level 1. Resistance to kanamycin, neomycin, paromomycin, ribostamycin, butirosin and gentamicin B. From Klebsiella pneumoniae.
   5594..5752    +  CDS            ble (fragment): BLE_KLEPN - Experimental evidence at protein level: Swiss-Prot protein existence level 1. Binding protein with a strong affinity to the bleomycin family of antibiotics. Binds to CL990; an antimitotic-antibiotic compound. From Klebsiella pneumoniae.
   5747..5868    +  polyA_signal   SV40 poly(A) signal: SV40 polyadenylation signal
   5941..5957    -  protein_bind   lac operator: The lac repressor binds to the lac operator to inhibit transcription in E. coli. This inhibition can be relieved by adding lactose or isopropyl-β-D-thiogalactopyranoside (IPTG). lac repressor encoded by lacI
   5965..5995    -  promoter       lac promoter: promoter for the E. coli lac operon
   6010..6031    -  protein_bind   CAP binding site: CAP binding activates transcription in the presence of cAMP. E. coli catabolite activator protein
   6044..6136    -  CDS            lacI (fragment): lac repressor; lacI; The lac repressor binds to the lac operator to inhibit transcription in E. coli. This inhibition can be relieved by adding lactose or isopropyl-β-D-thiogalactopyranoside (IPTG).
   6319..6907    -  rep_origin     ori: high-copy-number ColE1/pMB1/pBR322/pUC origin of replication
   7078..7938    -  CDS            AmpR: β-lactamase; bla; confers resistance to ampicillin, carbenicillin, and related antibiotics
   7939..8043    -  promoter       AmpR promoter: bla
>Addgene plasmid #66415 | HTR7-Tango | addgene full sequence | sequence record 251911 | Addgene NGS Result
TCGACGGATCGGGAGATCTCCCGATCCCCTATGGTGCACTCTCAGTACAATCTGCTCTGATGCCGCATAG
TTAAGCCAGTATCTGCTCCCTGCTTGTGTGTTGGAGGTCGCTGAGTAGTGCGCGAGCAAAATTTAAGCTA
CAACAAGGCAAGGCTTGACCGACAATTGCATGAAGAATCTGCTTAGGGTTAGGCGTTTTGCGCTGCTTCG
CGATGTACGGGCCAGATATACGCGTTGACATTGATTATTGACTAGTTATTAATAGTAATCAATTACGGGG
TCATTAGTTCATAGCCCATATATGGAGTTCCGCGTTACATAACTTACGGTAAATGGCCCGCCTGGCTGAC
CGCCCAACGACCCCCGCCCATTGACGTCAATAATGACGTATGTTCCCATAGTAACGCCAATAGGGACTTT
CCATTGACGTCAATGGGTGGAGTATTTACGGTAAACTGCCCACTTGGCAGTACATCAAGTGTATCATATG
CCAAGTACGCCCCCTATTGACGTCAATGACGGTAAATGGCCCGCCTGGCATTATGCCCAGTACATGACCT
TATGGGACTTTCCTACTTGGCAGTACATCTACGTATTAGTCATCGCTATTACCATGGTGATGCGGTTTTG
GCAGTACATCAATGGGCGTGGATAGCGGTTTGACTCACGGGGATTTCCAAGTCTCCACCCCATTGACGTC
AATGGGAGTTTGTTTTGGCACCAAAATCAACGGGACTTTCCAAAATGTCGTAACAACTCCGCCCCATTGA
CGCAAATGGGCGGTAGGCGTGTACGGTGGGAGGTCTATATAAGCAGAGCTCTCTGGCTAACTAGAGAACC
CACTGCTTACTGGCTTATCGAAATTAATACGACTCACTATAGGGAGACCCAAGCTGGCTAGCGTTTAAAC
TTAAGCTTGGTACCGAGCTCGGATCCACTAGTCCAGTGTGGTGGAATTCTGCAGATATCCAGCACAGTGG
CGGCCGCGCCACCATGAAGACGATCATCGCCCTGAGCTACATCTTCTGCCTGGTATTCGCCGACTACAAG
GACGATGATGACGCCAGCATCGATATGATGGACGTTAACAGCTCTGGAAGACCTGATCTGTATGGCCACC
TGCGGAGCTTTCTCTTGCCCGAAGTCGGCAGAGGCCTGCCTGACCTCAGCCCTGATGGAGGCGCCGACCC
CGTCGCAGGATCCTGGGCCCCACATCTGCTGTCCGAAGTAACGGCGTCCCCTGCTCCAACCTGGGATGCC
CCCCCTGATAATGCCTCCGGGTGCGGCGAACAGATAAATTATGGACGAGTGGAAAAGGTAGTGATAGGGT
CAATACTGACTCTTATTACTCTTCTGACTATCGCTGGCAATTGCCTCGTAGTAATCTCAGTTTGTTTTGT
AAAAAAACTCCGGCAGCCCAGTAACTACCTGATCGTCTCACTCGCACTGGCCGATCTCAGTGTGGCAGTC
GCTGTTATGCCGTTCGTCTCTGTCACAGATCTGATAGGTGGTAAGTGGATCTTCGGACATTTTTTTTGTA
ACGTGTTTATTGCGATGGACGTTATGTGTTGCACCGCCTCAATTATGACTCTCTGTGTGATCAGTATCGA
CAGATACTTGGGCATTACACGCCCCTTGACATACCCAGTGAGACAAAATGGAAAGTGCATGGCCAAGATG
ATTCTCAGTGTATGGCTGCTTAGCGCCAGCATCACCCTTCCTCCACTCTTTGGGTGGGCACAAAATGTAA
ACGATGATAAAGTCTGTTTGATTTCACAAGACTTTGGTTATACGATTTATTCCACCGCTGTCGCCTTTTA
CATTCCCATGTCTGTGATGCTGTTCATGTACTATCAGATCTATAAGGCGGCTCGAAAGAGTGCCGCCAAA
CATAAGTTTCCGGGGTTCCCCAGAGTGGAGCCCGATAGCGTAATCGCACTGAACGGTATTGTGAAACTGC
AGAAAGAAGTGGAAGAGTGTGCGAATCTCTCTAGACTGCTTAAGCATGAGCGAAAAAATATCTCCATCTT
CAAGAGGGAACAAAAAGCCGCCACCACCCTCGGTATCATCGTGGGAGCGTTCACGGTGTGTTGGCTGCCT
TTCTTCCTCCTGTCCACTGCTAGACCATTCATTTGCGGAACTTCCTGCTCTTGTATTCCGCTGTGGGTTG
AAAGGACCTTTCTGTGGCTGGGTTACGCTAACTCACTGATTAATCCATTCATTTACGCATTTTTCAACCG
GGACCTGAGGACCACCTACAGATCCTTGTTGCAGTGCCAGTACCGGAACATAAACCGCAAACTTTCAGCC
GCCGGAATGCACGAAGCCCTGAAACTGGCCGAAAGACCTGAAAGGCCCGAATTCGTCCTTAGAGCCTGTA
CTCGCCGCGTCTTGCTTAGGCCCGAGAAGAGGCCTCCCGTGAGTGTGTGGGTCTTGCAGAGCCCAGATCA
TCACAACTGGCTGGCCGACAAGATGCTTACTACAGTTGAGAAGAAGGTAATGATCCATGACATCGATACC
GGTGGACGCACCCCACCCAGCCTGGGTCCCCAAGATGAGTCCTGCACCACCGCCAGCTCCTCCCTGGCCA
AGGACACTTCATCGACCGGTGAGAACCTGTACTTCCAGCTAAGATTAGATAAAAGTAAAGTGATTAACAG
CGCATTAGAGCTGCTTAATGAGGTCGGAATCGAAGGTTTAACAACCCGTAAACTCGCCCAGAAGCTAGGT
GTAGAGCAGCCTACATTGTATTGGCATGTAAAAAATAAGCGGGCTTTGCTCGACGCCTTAGCCATTGAGA
TGTTAGATAGGCACCATACTCACTTTTGCCCTTTAGAAGGGGAAAGCTGGCAAGATTTTTTACGTAATAA
CGCTAAAAGTTTTAGATGTGCTTTACTAAGTCATCGCGATGGAGCAAAAGTACATTTAGGTACACGGCCT
ACAGAAAAACAGTATGAAACTCTCGAAAATCAATTAGCCTTTTTATGCCAACAAGGTTTTTCACTAGAGA
ATGCATTATATGCACTCAGCGCTGTGGGGCATTTTACTTTAGGTTGCGTATTGGAAGATCAAGAGCATCA
AGTCGCTAAAGAAGAAAGGGAAACACCTACTACTGATAGTATGCCGCCATTATTACGACAAGCTATCGAA
TTATTTGATCACCAAGGTGCAGAGCCAGCCTTCTTATTCGGCCTTGAATTGATCATATGCGGATTAGAAA
AACAACTTAAATGTGAAAGTGGGTCCGCGTACAGCCGCGCGCGTACGAAAAACAATTACGGGTCTACCAT
CGAGGGCCTGCTCGATCTCCCGGACGACGACGCCCCCGAAGAGGCGGGGCTGGCGGCTCCGCGCCTGTCC
TTTCTCCCCGCGGGACACACGCGCAGACTGTCGACGGCCCCCCCGACCGATGTCAGCCTGGGGGACGAGC
TCCACTTAGACGGCGAGGACGTGGCGATGGCGCATGCCGACGCGCTAGACGATTTCGATCTGGACATGTT
GGGGGACGGGGATTCCCCGGGTCCGGGATTTACCCCCCACGACTCCGCCCCCTACGGCGCTCTGGATATG
GCCGACTTCGAGTTTGAGCAGATGTTTACCGATGCCCTTGGAATTGACGAGTACGGTGGGTAGTCTAGAG
GGCCCGTTTAAACCCGCTGATCAGCCTCGACTGTGCCTTCTAGTTGCCAGCCATCTGTTGTTTGCCCCTC
CCCCGTGCCTTCCTTGACCCTGGAAGGTGCCACTCCCACTGTCCTTTCCTAATAAAATGAGGAAATTGCA
TCGCATTGTCTGAGTAGGTGTCATTCTATTCTGGGGGGTGGGGTGGGGCAGGACAGCAAGGGGGAGGATT
GGGAAGACAATAGCAGGCATGCTGGGGATGCGGTGGGCTCTATGGCTTCTGAGGCGGAAAGAACCAGCTG
GGGCTCTAGGGGGTATCCCC
[124 nt withheld, positions 3941-4064]
C
[91 nt withheld, positions 4066-4156]
A
[49 nt withheld, positions 4158-4206]
CCTTTGACGTTGGAGTCCACGTTCTTT
[37 nt withheld, positions 4234-4270]
ACCCTATCTCGGTCTATTCTTTTGATTTATAAGGGATTTTGCCGATTTCGGCCTATTGGTTAAAAAATGA
GCTGATTTAACAAAAATTTAACGCGAATTAATTCTGTGGAATGTGTGTCAGTTAGGGTGTGGAAAGTCCC
CAGGCTCCCCAGCAGGCAGAAGTATGCAAAGCATGCATCTCAATTAGTCAGCAACCAGGTGTGGAAAGTC
CCCAGGCTCCCCAGCAGGCAGAAGTATGCAAAGCATGCATCTCAATTAGTCAGCAACCATAGTCCCGCCC
CTAACTCCGCCCATCCCGCCCCTAACTCCGCCCAGTTCCGCCCATTCTCCGCCCCATGGCTGACTAATTT
TTTTTATTTATGCAGAGGCCGAGGCCGCCTCTGCCTCTGAGCTATTCCAGAAGTAGTGAGGAGGCTTTTT
TGGAGGCCTAGGCTTTTGCAAAAAGCTCCCGGGAGCTTGTATATCCATTTTCGGATCTGATCAAGAGACA
GGATGAGGATCGTTTCGCATGATTGAACAAGATGGATTGCACGCAGGTTCTCCGGCCGCTTGGGTGGAGA
GGCTATTCGGCTATGACTGGGCACAACAGACAATCGGCTGCTCTGATGCCGCCGTGTTCCGGCTGTCAGC
GCAGGGGCGCCCGGTTCTTTTTGTCAAGACCGACCTGTCCGGTGCCCTGAATGAACTGCAGGACGAGGCA
GCGCGGCTATCGTGGCTGGCCACGACGGGCGTTCCTTGCGCAGCTGTGCTCGACGTTGTCACTGAAGCGG
GAAGGGACTGGCTGCTATTGGGCGAAGTGCCGGGGCAGGATCTCCTGTCATCTCACCTTGCTCCTGCCGA
GAAAGTATCCATCATGGCTGATGCAATGCGGCGGCTGCATACGCTTGATCCGGCTACCTGCCCATTCGAC
CACCAAGCGAAACATCGCATCGAGCGAGCACGTACTCGGATGGAAGCCGGTCTTGTCGATCAGGATGATC
TGGACGAAGAGCATCAGGGGCTCGCGCCAGCCGAACTGTTCGCCAGGCTCAAGGCGCGCATGCCCGACGG
CGAGGATCTCGTCGTGACCCATGGCGATGCCTGCTTGCCGAATATCATGGTGGAAAATGGCCGCTTTTCT
GGATTCATCGACTGTGGCCGGCTGGGTGTGGCGGACCGCTATCAGGACATAGCGTTGGCTACCCGTGATA
TTGCTGAAGAGCTTGGCGGCGAATGGGCTGACCGCTTCCTCGTGCTTTACGGTATCGCCGCTCCCGATTC
GCAGCGCATCGCCTTCTATCGCCTTCTTGACGAGTTCTTCTGAGCGGGACTCTGGGGTTCGAAATGACCG
ACCAAGCGACGCCCAACCTGCCATCACGAGATTTCGATTCCACCGCCGCCTTCTATGAAAGGTTGGGCTT
CGGAATCGTTTTCCGGGACGCCGGCTGGATGATCCTCCAGCGCGGGGATCTCATGCTGGAGTTCTTCGCC
CACCCCAACTTGTTTATTGCAGCTTATAATGGTTACAAATAAAGCAATAGCATCACAAATTTCACAAATA
AAGCATTTTTTTCACTGCATTCTAGTTGTGGTTTGTCCAAACTCATCAATGTATCTTATCATGTCTGTAT
ACCGTCGACCTCTAGCTAGAGCTTGGCGTAATCATGGTCATAGCTGTTTCCTGTGTGAAATTGTTATCCG
CTCACAATTCCACACAACATACGAGCCGGAAGCATAAAGTGTAAAGCCTGGGGTGCCTAATGAGTGAGCT
AACTCACATTAATTGCGTTGCGCTCACTGCCCGCTTTCCAGTCGGGAAACCTGTCGTGCCAGCTGCATTA
ATGAATCGGCCAACGCGCGGGGAGAGGCGGTTTGCGTATTGGGCGCTCTTCCGCTTCCTCGCTCACTGAC
TCGCTGCGCTCGGTCGTTCGGCTGCGGCGAGCGGTATCAGCTCACTCAAAGGCGGTAATACGGTTATCCA
CAGAATCAGGGGATAACGCAGGAAAGAACATGTGAGCAAAAGGCCAGCAAAAGGCCAGGAACCGTAAAAA
GGCCGCGTTGCTGGCGTTTTTCCATAGGCTCCGCCCCCCTGACGAGCATCACAAAAATCGACGCTCAAGT
CAGAGGTGGCGAAACCCGACAGGACTATAAAGATACCAGGCGTTTCCCCCTGGAAGCTCCCTCGTGCGCT
CTCCTGTTCCGACCCTGCCGCTTACCGGATACCTGTCCGCCTTTCTCCCTTCGGGAAGCGTGGCGCTTTC
TCATAGCTCACGCTGTAGGTATCTCAGTTCGGTGTAGGTCGTTCGCTCCAAGCTGGGCTGTGTGCACGAA
CCCCCCGTTCAGCCCGACCGCTGCGCCTTATCCGGTAACTATCGTCTTGAGTCCAACCCGGTAAGACACG
ACTTATCGCCACTGGCAGCAGCCACTGGTAACAGGATTAGCAGAGCGAGGTATGTAGGCGGTGCTACAGA
GTTCTTGAAGTGGTGGCCTAACTACGGCTACACTAGAAGAACAGTATTTGGTATCTGCGCTCTGCTGAAG
CCAGTTACCTTCGGAAAAAGAGTTGGTAGCTCTTGATCCGGCAAACAAACCACCGCTGGTAGCGGTGGTT
TTTTTGTTTGCAAGCAGCAGATTACGCGCAGAAAAAAAGGATCTCAAGAAGATCCTTTGATCTTTTCTAC
GGGGTCTGACGCTCAGTGGAACGAAAACTCACGTTAAGGGATTTTGGTCATGAGATTATCAAAAAGGATC
TTCACCTAGATCCTTTTAAATTAAAAATGAAGTTTTAAATCAATCTAAAGTATATATGAGTAAACTTGGT
CTGACAGTTACCAATGCTTAATCAGTGAGGCACCTATCTCAGCGATCTGTCTATTTCGTTCATCCATAGT
TGCCTGACTCCCCGTCGTGTAGATAACTACGATACGGGAGGGCTTACCATCTGGCCCCAGTGCTGCAATG
ATACCGCGAGACCCACGCTCACCGGCTCCAGATTTATCAGCAATAAACCAGCCAGCCGGAAGGGCCGAGC
GCAGAAGTGGTCCTGCAACTTTATCCGCCTCCATCCAGTCTATTAATTGTTGCCGGGAAGCTAGAGTAAG
TAGTTCGCCAGTTAATAGTTTGCGCAACGTTGTTGCCATTGCTACAGGCATCGTGGTGTCACGCTCGTCG
TTTGGTATGGCTTCATTCAGCTCCGGTTCCCAACGATCAAGGCGAGTTACATGATCCCCCATGTTGTGCA
AAAAAGCGGTTAGCTCCTTCGGTCCTCCGATCGTTGTCAGAAGTAAGTTGGCCGCAGTGTTATCACTCAT
GGTTATGGCAGCACTGCATAATTCTCTTACTGTCATGCCATCCGTAAGATGCTTTTCTGTGACTGGTGAG
TACTCAACCAAGTCATTCTGAGAATAGTGTATGCGGCGACCGAGTTGCTCTTGCCCGGCGTCAATACGGG
ATAATACCGCGCCACATAGCAGAACTTTAAAAGTGCTCATCATTGGAAAACGTTCTTCGGGGCGAAAACT
CTCAAGGATCTTACCGCTGTTGAGATCCAGTTCGATGTAACCCACTCGTGCACCCAACTGATCTTCAGCA
TCTTTTACTTTCACCAGCGTTTCTGGGTGAGCAAAAACAGGAAGGCAAAATGCCGCAAAAAAGGGAATAA
GGGCGACACGGAAATGTTGAATACTCATACTCTTCCTTTTTCAATATTATTGAAGCATTTATCAGGGTTA
TTGTCTCATGAGCGGATACATATTTGAATGTATTTAGAAAAATAAACAAATAGGGGTTCCGCGCACATTT
CCCCGAAAAGTGCCACCTGACG
