>Addgene plasmid #66415 | HTR7-Tango | depositor partial sequence | sequence record 113443 | empty Tango
GACGGATCGGGAGATCTCCCGATCCCCTATGGTGCACTCTCAGTACAATCTGCTCTGATGCCGCATAGTT
AAGCCAGTATCTGCTCCCTGCTTGTGTGTTGGAGGTCGCTGAGTAGTGCGCGAGCAAAATTTAAGCTACA
ACAAGGCAAGGCTTGACCGACAATTGCATGAAGAATCTGCTTAGGGTTAGGCGTTTTGCGCTGCTTCGCG
ATGTACGGGCCAGATATACGCGTTGACATTGATTATTGACTAGTTATTAATAGTAATCAATTACGGGGTC
ATTAGTTCATAGCCCATATATGGAGTTCCGCGTTACATAACTTACGGTAAATGGCCCGCCTGGCTGACCG
CCCAACGACCCCCGCCCATTGACGTCAATAATGACGTATGTTCCCATAGTAACGCCAATAGGGACTTTCC
ATTGACGTCAATGGGTGGAGTATTTACGGTAAACTGCCCACTTGGCAGTACATCAAGTGTATCATATGCC
AAGTACGCCCCCTATTGACGTCAATGACGGTAAATGGCCCGCCTGGCATTATGCCCAGTACATGACCTTA
TGGGACTTTCCTACTTGGCAGTACATCTACGTATTAGTCATCGCTATTACCATGGTGATGCGGTTTTGGC
AGTACATCAATGGGCGTGGATAGCGGTTTGACTCACGGGGATTTCCAAGTCTCCACCCCATTGACGTCAA
TGGGAGTTTGTTTTGGCACCAAAATCAACGGGACTTTCCAAAATGTCGTAACAACTCCGCCCCATTGACG
CAAATGGGCGGTAGGCGTGTACGGTGGGAGGTCTATATAAGCAGAGCTCTCTGGCTAACTAGAGAACCCA
CTGCTTACTGGCTTATCGAAATTAATACGACTCACTATAGGGAGACCCAAGCTGGCTAGCGTTTAAACTT
AAGCTTGGTACCGAGCTCGGATCCACTAGTCCAGTGTGGTGGAATTCTGCAGATATCCAGCACAGTGGCG
GCCGCGCCACCATGAAGACGATCATCGCCCTGAGCTACATCTTCTGCCTGGTATTCGCCGACTACAAGGA
CGATGATGACGCCAGCATCGATACCGGTGGACGCACCCCACCCAGCCTGGGTCCCCAAGATGAGTCCTGC
ACCACCGCCAGCTCCTCCCTGGCCAAGGACACTTCATCGACCGGTGAGAACCTGTACTTCCAGCTAAGAT
TAGATAAAAGTAAAGTGATTAACAGCGCATTAGAGCTGCTTAATGAGGTCGGAATCGAAGGTTTAACAAC
CCGTAAACTCGCCCAGAAGCTAGGTGTAGAGCAGCCTACATTGTATTGGCATGTAAAAAATAAGCGGGCT
TTGCTCGACGCCTTAGCCATTGAGATGTTAGATAGGCACCATACTCACTTTTGCCCTTTAGAAGGGGAAA
GCTGGCAAGATTTTTTACGTAATAACGCTAAAAGTTTTAGATGTGCTTTACTAAGTCATCGCGATGGAGC
AAAAGTACATTTAGGTACACGGCCTACAGAAAAACAGTATGAAACTCTCGAAAATCAATTAGCCTTTTTA
TGCCAACAAGGTTTTTCACTAGAGAATGCATTATATGCACTCAGCGCTGTGGGGCATTTTACTTTAGGTT
GCGTATTGGAAGATCAAGAGCATCAAGTCGCTAAAGAAGAAAGGGAAACACCTACTACTGATAGTATGCC
GCCATTATTACGACAAGCTATCGAATTATTTGATCACCAAGGTGCAGAGCCAGCCTTCTTATTCGGCCTT
GAATTGATCATATGCGGATTAGAAAAACAACTTAAATGTGAAAGTGGGTCCGCGTACAGCCGCGCGCGTA
CGAAAAACAATTACGGGTCTACCATCGAGGGCCTGCTCGATCTCCCGGACGACGACGCCCCCGAAGAGGC
GGGGCTGGCGGCTCCGCGCCTGTCCTTTCTCCCCGCGGGACACACGCGCAGACTGTCGACGGCCCCCCCG
ACCGATGTCAGCCTGGGGGACGAGCTCCACTTAGACGGCGAGGACGTGGCGATGGCGCATGCCGACGCGC
TAGACGATTTCGATCTGGACATGTTGGGGGACGGGGATTCCCCGGGTCCGGGATTTACCCCCCACGACTC
CGCCCCCTACGGCGCTCTGGATATGGCCGACTTCGAGTTTGAGCAGATGTTTACCGATGCCCTTGGAATT
GACGAGTACGGTGGGTAGCTCGAGTCTAGAGGGCCCGTTTAAACCCGCTGATCAGCCTCGACTGTGCCTT
CTAGTTGCCAGCCATCTGTTGTTTGCCCCTCCCCCGTGCCTTCCTTGACCCTGGAAGGTGCCACTCCCAC
TGTCCTTTCCTAATAAAATGAGGAAATTGCATCGCATTGTCTGAGTAGGTGTCATTCTATTCTGGGGGGT
GGGGTGGGGCAGGACAGCAAGGGGGAGGATTGGGAAGACAATAGCAGGCATGCTGGGGATGCGGTGGGCT
CTATGGCTTCTGAGGCGGAAAGAACCAGCTGGGGCTCTAGGGGGTATCCCC
[124 nt withheld, positions 2502-2625]
C
[91 nt withheld, positions 2627-2717]
A
[49 nt withheld, positions 2719-2767]
CCTTTGACGTTGGAGTCCACGTTCTTT
[37 nt withheld, positions 2795-2831]
ACCCTATCTCGGTCTATTCTTTTGATTTATAAGGGATTTTGCCGATTTCGGCCTATTGGTTAAAAAATGA
GCTGATTTAACAAAAATTTAACGCGAATTAATTCTGTGGAATGTGTGTCAGTTAGGGTGTGGAAAGTCCC
CAGGCTCCCCAGCAGGCAGAAGTATGCAAAGCATGCATCTCAATTAGTCAGCAACCAGGTGTGGAAAGTC
CCCAGGCTCCCCAGCAGGCAGAAGTATGCAAAGCATGCATCTCAATTAGTCAGCAACCATAGTCCCGCCC
CTAACTCCGCCCATCCCGCCCCTAACTCCGCCCAGTTCCGCCCATTCTCCGCCCCATGGCTGACTAATTT
TTTTTATTTATGCAGAGGCCGAGGCCGCCTCTGCCTCTGAGCTATTCCAGAAGTAGTGAGGAGGCTTTTT
TGGAGGCCTAGGCTTTTGCAAAAAGCTCCCGGGAGCTTGTATATCCATTTTCGGATCTGATCAAGAGACA
GGATGAGGATCGTTTCGCATGATTGAACAAGATGGATTGCACGCAGGTTCTCCGGCCGCTTGGGTGGAGA
GGCTATTCGGCTATGACTGGGCACAACAGACAATCGGCTGCTCTGATGCCGCCGTGTTCCGGCTGTCAGC
GCAGGGGCGCCCGGTTCTTTTTGTCAAGACCGACCTGTCCGGTGCCCTGAATGAACTGCAGGACGAGGCA
GCGCGGCTATCGTGGCTGGCCACGACGGGCGTTCCTTGCGCAGCTGTGCTCGACGTTGTCACTGAAGCGG
GAAGGGACTGGCTGCTATTGGGCGAAGTGCCGGGGCAGGATCTCCTGTCATCTCACCTTGCTCCTGCCGA
GAAAGTATCCATCATGGCTGATGCAATGCGGCGGCTGCATACGCTTGATCCGGCTACCTGCCCATTCGAC
CACCAAGCGAAACATCGCATCGAGCGAGCACGTACTCGGATGGAAGCCGGTCTTGTCGATCAGGATGATC
TGGACGAAGAGCATCAGGGGCTCGCGCCAGCCGAACTGTTCGCCAGGCTCAAGGCGCGCATGCCCGACGG
CGAGGATCTCGTCGTGACCCATGGCGATGCCTGCTTGCCGAATATCATGGTGGAAAATGGCCGCTTTTCT
GGATTCATCGACTGTGGCCGGCTGGGTGTGGCGGACCGCTATCAGGACATAGCGTTGGCTACCCGTGATA
TTGCTGAAGAGCTTGGCGGCGAATGGGCTGACCGCTTCCTCGTGCTTTACGGTATCGCCGCTCCCGATTC
GCAGCGCATCGCCTTCTATCGCCTTCTTGACGAGTTCTTCTGAGCGGGACTCTGGGGTTCGAAATGACCG
ACCAAGCGACGCCCAACCTGCCATCACGAGATTTCGATTCCACCGCCGCCTTCTATGAAAGGTTGGGCTT
CGGAATCGTTTTCCGGGACGCCGGCTGGATGATCCTCCAGCGCGGGGATCTCATGCTGGAGTTCTTCGCC
CACCCCAACTTGTTTATTGCAGCTTATAATGGTTACAAATAAAGCAATAGCATCACAAATTTCACAAATA
AAGCATTTTTTTCACTGCATTCTAGTTGTGGTTTGTCCAAACTCATCAATGTATCTTATCATGTCTGTAT
ACCGTCGACCTCTAGCTAGAGCTTGGCGTAATCATGGTCATAGCTGTTTCCTGTGTGAAATTGTTATCCG
CTCACAATTCCACACAACATACGAGCCGGAAGCATAAAGTGTAAAGCCTGGGGTGCCTAATGAGTGAGCT
AACTCACATTAATTGCGTTGCGCTCACTGCCCGCTTTCCAGTCGGGAAACCTGTCGTGCCAGCTGCATTA
ATGAATCGGCCAACGCGCGGGGAGAGGCGGTTTGCGTATTGGGCGCTCTTCCGCTTCCTCGCTCACTGAC
TCGCTGCGCTCGGTCGTTCGGCTGCGGCGAGCGGTATCAGCTCACTCAAAGGCGGTAATACGGTTATCCA
CAGAATCAGGGGATAACGCAGGAAAGAACATGTGAGCAAAAGGCCAGCAAAAGGCCAGGAACCGTAAAAA
GGCCGCGTTGCTGGCGTTTTTCCATAGGCTCCGCCCCCCTGACGAGCATCACAAAAATCGACGCTCAAGT
CAGAGGTGGCGAAACCCGACAGGACTATAAAGATACCAGGCGTTTCCCCCTGGAAGCTCCCTCGTGCGCT
CTCCTGTTCCGACCCTGCCGCTTACCGGATACCTGTCCGCCTTTCTCCCTTCGGGAAGCGTGGCGCTTTC
TCATAGCTCACGCTGTAGGTATCTCAGTTCGGTGTAGGTCGTTCGCTCCAAGCTGGGCTGTGTGCACGAA
CCCCCCGTTCAGCCCGACCGCTGCGCCTTATCCGGTAACTATCGTCTTGAGTCCAACCCGGTAAGACACG
ACTTATCGCCACTGGCAGCAGCCACTGGTAACAGGATTAGCAGAGCGAGGTATGTAGGCGGTGCTACAGA
GTTCTTGAAGTGGTGGCCTAACTACGGCTACACTAGAAGAACAGTATTTGGTATCTGCGCTCTGCTGAAG
CCAGTTACCTTCGGAAAAAGAGTTGGTAGCTCTTGATCCGGCAAACAAACCACCGCTGGTAGCGGTTTTT
TTGTTTGCAAGCAGCAGATTACGCGCAGAAAAAAAGGATCTCAAGAAGATCCTTTGATCTTTTCTACGGG
GTCTGACGCTCAGTGGAACGAAAACTCACGTTAAGGGATTTTGGTCATGAGATTATCAAAAAGGATCTTC
ACCTAGATCCTTTTAAATTAAAAATGAAGTTTTAAATCAATCTAAAGTATATATGAGTAAACTTGGTCTG
ACAGTTACCAATGCTTAATCAGTGAGGCACCTATCTCAGCGATCTGTCTATTTCGTTCATCCATAGTTGC
CTGACTCCCCGTCGTGTAGATAACTACGATACGGGAGGGCTTACCATCTGGCCCCAGTGCTGCAATGATA
CCGCGAGACCCACGCTCACCGGCTCCAGATTTATCAGCAATAAACCAGCCAGCCGGAAGGGCCGAGCGCA
GAAGTGGTCCTGCAACTTTATCCGCCTCCATCCAGTCTATTAATTGTTGCCGGGAAGCTAGAGTAAGTAG
TTCGCCAGTTAATAGTTTGCGCAACGTTGTTGCCATTGCTACAGGCATCGTGGTGTCACGCTCGTCGTTT
GGTATGGCTTCATTCAGCTCCGGTTCCCAACGATCAAGGCGAGTTACATGATCCCCCATGTTGTGCAAAA
AAGCGGTTAGCTCCTTCGGTCCTCCGATCGTTGTCAGAAGTAAGTTGGCCGCAGTGTTATCACTCATGGT
TATGGCAGCACTGCATAATTCTCTTACTGTCATGCCATCCGTAAGATGCTTTTCTGTGACTGGTGAGTAC
TCAACCAAGTCATTCTGAGAATAGTGTATGCGGCGACCGAGTTGCTCTTGCCCGGCGTCAATACGGGATA
ATACCGCGCCACATAGCAGAACTTTAAAAGTGCTCATCATTGGAAAACGTTCTTCGGGGCGAAAACTCTC
AAGGATCTTACCGCTGTTGAGATCCAGTTCGATGTAACCCACTCGTGCACCCAACTGATCTTCAGCATCT
TTTACTTTCACCAGCGTTTCTGGGTGAGCAAAAACAGGAAGGCAAAATGCCGCAAAAAAGGGAATAAGGG
CGACACGGAAATGTTGAATACTCATACTCTTCCTTTTTCAATATTATTGAAGCATTTATCAGGGTTATTG
TCTCATGAGCGGATACATATTTGAATGTATTTAGAAAAATAAACAAATAGGGGTTCCGCGCACATTTCCC
CGAAAAGTGCCACCTGACGTC
