>Addgene plasmid #66415 | HTR7-Tango | depositor partial sequence | sequence record 113444 | HTR7
ATGATGGACGTTAACAGCTCTGGAAGACCTGATCTGTATGGCCACCTGCGGAGCTTTCTCTTGCCCGAAG
TCGGCAGAGGCCTGCCTGACCTCAGCCCTGATGGAGGCGCCGACCCCGTCGCAGGATCCTGGGCCCCACA
TCTGCTGTCCGAAGTAACGGCGTCCCCTGCTCCAACCTGGGATGCCCCCCCTGATAATGCCTCCGGGTGC
GGCGAACAGATAAATTATGGACGAGTGGAAAAGGTAGTGATAGGGTCAATACTGACTCTTATTACTCTTC
TGACTATCGCTGGCAATTGCCTCGTAGTAATCTCAGTTTGTTTTGTAAAAAAACTCCGGCAGCCCAGTAA
CTACCTGATCGTCTCACTCGCACTGGCCGATCTCAGTGTGGCAGTCGCTGTTATGCCGTTCGTCTCTGTC
ACAGATCTGATAGGTGGTAAGTGGATCTTCGGACATTTTTTTTGTAACGTGTTTATTGCGATGGACGTTA
TGTGTTGCACCGCCTCAATTATGACTCTCTGTGTGATCAGTATCGACAGATACTTGGGCATTACACGCCC
CTTGACATACCCAGTGAGACAAAATGGAAAGTGCATGGCCAAGATGATTCTCAGTGTATGGCTGCTTAGC
GCCAGCATCACCCTTCCTCCACTCTTTGGGTGGGCACAAAATGTAAACGATGATAAAGTCTGTTTGATTT
CACAAGACTTTGGTTATACGATTTATTCCACCGCTGTCGCCTTTTACATTCCCATGTCTGTGATGCTGTT
CATGTACTATCAGATCTATAAGGCGGCTCGAAAGAGTGCCGCCAAACATAAGTTTCCGGGGTTCCCCAGA
GTGGAGCCCGATAGCGTAATCGCACTGAACGGTATTGTGAAACTGCAGAAAGAAGTGGAAGAGTGTGCGA
ATCTCTCTAGACTGCTTAAGCATGAGCGAAAAAATATCTCCATCTTCAAGAGGGAACAAAAAGCCGCCAC
CACCCTCGGTATCATCGTGGGAGCGTTCACGGTGTGTTGGCTGCCTTTCTTCCTCCTGTCCACTGCTAGA
CCATTCATTTGCGGAACTTCCTGCTCTTGTATTCCGCTGTGGGTTGAAAGGACCTTTCTGTGGCTGGGTT
ACGCTAACTCACTGATTAATCCATTCATTTACGCATTTTTCAACCGGGACCTGAGGACCACCTACAGATC
CTTGTTGCAGTGCCAGTACCGGAACATAAACCGCAAACTTTCAGCCGCCGGAATGCACGAAGCCCTGAAA
CTGGCCGAAAGACCTGAAAGGCCCGAATTCGTCCTTAGAGCCTGTACTCGCCGCGTCTTGCTTAGGCCCG
AGAAGAGGCCTCCCGTGAGTGTGTGGGTCTTGCAGAGCCCAGATCATCACAACTGGCTGGCCGACAAGAT
GCTTACTACAGTTGAGAAGAAGGTAATGATCCATGAC
