>Addgene plasmid #66415 | HTR7-Tango | addgene partial sequence | sequence record 120447 | CMV-F 5'-CGCAAATGGGCGGTAGGCGTG-3'
GCTCTCTGGCTAACTAGAGAACCCACTGCTTACTGGCTTATCGAAATTAATACGACTCACTATAGGGAGA
CCCAAGCTGGCTAGCGTTTAAACTTAAGCTTGGTACCGAGCTCGGATCCACTAGTCCAGTGTGGTGGAAT
TCTGCAGATATCCAGCACAGTGGCGGCCGCGCCACCATGAAGACGATCATCGCCCTGAGCTACATCTTCT
GCCTGGTATTCGCCGACTACAAGGACGATGATGACGCCAGCATCGATATGATGGACGTTAACAGCTCTGG
AAGACCTGATCTGTATGGCCACCTGCGGAGCTTTCTCTTGCCCGAAGTCGGCAGAGGCCTGCCTGACCTC
AGCCCTGATGGAGGCGCCGACCCCGTCGCAGGATCCTGGGCCCCACATCTGCTGTCCGAAGTAACGGCGT
CCCCTGCTCCAACCTGGGATGCCCCCCCTGATAATGCCTCCGGGTGCGGCGAACAGATAAATTATGGACG
AGTGGAAAAGGTAGTGATAGGGTCAATACTGACTCTTATTACTCTTCTGACTATCGCTGGCAATTGCCTC
GTAGTAATCTCAGTTTGTTTTGTAAAAAAACTCCGGCAGCCCAGTAACTACCTGATCGTCTCACTCGCAC
TGGCCGATCTCAGTGTGGCAGTCGCTGTTATGCCGTTCGTCTCTGTCACAGATCTGATAGGTGGTAAGTG
GATCTTCGGACATTTTTTTTGTAACGTGTTTATTGCGATGGACGTTATGTGTTGCACCGCCTCAATTATG
ACTCTCTGTGTGATCAGTATCGACAGATACTTGGGCATTACACGCCCCTTGACATACCCAGTGAGACAAA
ATGGAAAGTGCATGGCCAAGATGATTCTCAGTGTATGGCTGCTTA
