>Addgene plasmid #66415 | HTR7-Tango | addgene partial sequence | sequence record 120448 | Tet-R 5'-GGCGAGTTTACGGGTTGTTA-3'
GCTCTAATGCGCTGTTAATCACTTTACTTTTATCTAATCTTAGCTGGAAGTACAGGTTCTCACCGGTCGA
TGAAGTGTCCTTGGCCAGGGAGGAGCTGGCGGTGGTGCAGGACTCATCTTGGGGACCCAGGCTGGGTGGG
GTGCGTCCACCGGTATCGATGTCATGGATCATTACCTTCTTCTCAACTGTAGTAAGCATCTTGTCGGCCA
GCCAGTTGTGATGATCTGGGCTCTGCAAGACCCACACACTCACGGGAGGCCTCTTCTCGGGCCTAAGCAA
GACGCGGCGAGTACAGGCTCTAAGGACGAATTCGGGCCTTTCAGGTCTTTCGGCCAGTTTCAGGGCTTCG
TGCATTCCGGCGGCTGAAAGTTTGCGGTTTATGTTCCGGTACTGGCACTGCAACAAGGATCTGTAGGTGG
TCCTCAGGTCCCGGTTGAAAAATGCGTAAATGAATGGATTAATCAGTGAGTTAGCGTAACCCAGCCACAG
AAAGGTCCTTTCAACCCACAGCGGAATACAAGAGCAGGAAGTTCCGCAAATGAATGGTCTAGCAGTGGAC
AGGAGGAAGAAAGGCAGCCAACACACCGTGAACGCTCCCACGATGATACCGAGGGTGGTGGCGGCTTTTT
GTTCCCTCTTGAAGATGGAGATATTTTTTCGCTCATGCTTAAGCAGTCTAGAGAGATTCGCACACTCTTC
CACTTCTTTCTGCAGTTTCACAATACCGTTCAGTGCGATTACGCTATCGGGCTCCACTCTGGGGAACCCC
GGAAACTTATGTTTGGCGGCACTCTTTCGAGCCGCCTTATAGATCTGATAGTACATGAACAGCATCACAG
ACATGGGAATGTAAAAGGCGACAGCGGTGGAATAAATCGTATAACCAAAGTCTTGTGAAATCAAACAGAC
TTTATCATCGTTTACATTTTGTGCCCACCCAAAGAGTGGAGGAAGGGTGATGCTGGCGCTAAGCAGCCAT
ACACTGAGAATCATCTTGG
